>Addgene plasmid #161218 | pDONR221-SLC25A30_STOP | addgene full sequence | sequence record 369780 | Addgene NGS Result
CAAATAATGATTTTATTTTGACTGATAGTGACCTGTTCGTTGCAACACATTGATGAGCAATGCTTTTTTA
TAATGCCAACTTTGTACAAAAAAGCAGGCTCCACCATGTCCGCCCTGAACTGGAAGCCTTTCGTGTACGG
AGGACTGGCATCTATCACCGCAGAGTGCGGCACATTTCCAATCGACCTGACCAAGACAAGACTGCAGATC
CAGGGCCAGACCAATGATGCCAAGTTCAAGGAGATCCGGTACAGAGGAATGCTGCACGCACTGGTGCGGA
TCGGAAGAGAGGAGGGCCTGAAGGCCCTGTATTCCGGAATCGCACCAGCAATGCTGAGGCAGGCCTCTTA
CGGCACCATCAAGATCGGCACATATCAGAGCCTGAAGAGACTGTTCATCGAGAGGCCCGAGGACGAGACC
CTGCCTATCAACGTGATCTGTGGCATCCTGAGCGGCGTGATCAGCTCCACCATCGCCAACCCCACAGATG
TGCTGAAGATCCGCATGCAGGCCCAGTCCAATACAATCCAGGGCGGCATGATCGGCAACTTTATGAATAT
CTACCAGCAGGAGGGAACCAGGGGACTGTGGAAGGGCGTGTCCCTGACAGCACAGAGGGCAGCCATCGTG
GTGGGCGTGGAGCTGCCCGTGTACGACATCACCAAGAAGCACCTGATCCTGTCTGGCCTGATGGGCGATA
CCGTGTATACACACTTCCTGTCTAGCTTTACCTGCGGACTGGCAGGCGCCCTGGCATCTAACCCTGTGGA
CGTGGTGAGGACACGCATGATGAATCAGAGGGTGCTGAGGGACGGCCGGTGCAGCGGCTACACCGGCACA
CTGGATTGTCTGCTGCAGACCTGGAAGAATGAGGGCTTCTTTGCCCTGTATAAGGGCTTTTGGCCAAACT
GGCTGAGGCTGGGACCATGGAATATCATCTTCTTTGTGACATATGAGCAGCTGAAGAAGCTGGATCTGTA
AGACCCAGCTTTCTTGTACAAAGTTGGCATTATAAGAAAGCATTGCTTATCAATTTGTTGCAACGAACAG
GTCACTATCAGTCAAAATAAAATCATTATTTGCCATCCAGCTGATATCCCCTATAGTGAGTCGTATTACA
TGGTCATAGCTGTTTCCTGGCAGCTCTGGCCCGTGTCTCAAAATCTCTGATGTTACATTGCACAAGATAA
AAATATATCATCATGAACAATAAAACTGTCTGCTTACATAAACAGTAATACAAGGGGTGTTATGAGCCAT
ATTCAACGGGAAACGTCGAGGCCGCGATTAAATTCCAACATGGATGCTGATTTATATGGGTATAAATGGG
CTCGCGATAATGTCGGGCAATCAGGTGCGACAATCTATCGCTTGTATGGGAAGCCCGATGCGCCAGAGTT
GTTTCTGAAACATGGCAAAGGTAGCGTTGCCAATGATGTTACAGATGAGATGGTCAGACTAAACTGGCTG
ACGGAATTTATGCCTCTTCCGACCATCAAGCATTTTATCCGTACTCCTGATGATGCATGGTTACTCACCA
CTGCGATCCCCGGAAAAACAGCATTCCAGGTATTAGAAGAATATCCTGATTCAGGTGAAAATATTGTTGA
TGCGCTGGCAGTGTTCCTGCGCCGGTTGCATTCGATTCCTGTTTGTAATTGTCCTTTTAACAGCGATCGC
GTATTTCGTCTCGCTCAGGCGCAATCACGAATGAATAACGGTTTGGTTGATGCGAGTGATTTTGATGACG
AGCGTAATGGCTGGCCTGTTGAACAAGTCTGGAAAGAAATGCATAAACTTTTGCCATTCTCACCGGATTC
AGTCGTCACTCATGGTGATTTCTCACTTGATAACCTTATTTTTGACGAGGGGAAATTAATAGGTTGTATT
GATGTTGGACGAGTCGGAATCGCAGACCGATACCAGGATCTTGCCATCCTATGGAACTGCCTCGGTGAGT
TTTCTCCTTCATTACAGAAACGGCTTTTTCAAAAATATGGTATTGATAATCCTGATATGAATAAATTGCA
GTTTCATTTGATGCTCGATGAGTTTTTCTAATCAGAATTGGTTAATTGGTTGTAACACTGGCAGAGCATT
ACGCTGACTTGACGGGACGGCGCAAGCTCATGACCAAAATCCCTTAACGTGAGTTACGCGTCGTTCCACT
GAGCGTCAGACCCCGTAGAAAAGATCAAAGGATCTTCTTGAGATCCTTTTTTTCTGCGCGTAATCTGCTG
CTTGCAAACAAAAAAACCACCGCTACCAGCGGTGGTTTGTTTGCCGGATCAAGAGCTACCAACTCTTTTT
CCGAAGGTAACTGGCTTCAGCAGAGCGCAGATACCAAATACTGTTCTTCTAGTGTAGCCGTAGTTAGGCC
ACCACTTCAAGAACTCTGTAGCACCGCCTACATACCTCGCTCTGCTAATCCTGTTACCAGTGGCTGCTGC
CAGTGGCGATAAGTCGTGTCTTACCGGGTTGGACTCAAGACGATAGTTACCGGATAAGGCGCAGCGGTCG
GGCTGAACGGGGGGTTCGTGCACACAGCCCAGCTTGGAGCGAACGACCTACACCGAACTGAGATACCTAC
AGCGTGAGCTATGAGAAAGCGCCACGCTTCCCGAAGGGAGAAAGGCGGACAGGTATCCGGTAAGCGGCAG
GGTCGGAACAGGAGAGCGCACGAGGGAGCTTCCAGGGGGAAACGCCTGGTATCTTTATAGTCCTGTCGGG
TTTCGCCACCTCTGACTTGAGCGTCGATTTTTGTGATGCTCGTCAGGGGGGCGGAGCCTATGGAAAAACG
CCAGCAACGCGGCCTTTTTACGGTTCCTGGCCTTTTGCTGGCCTTTTGCTCACATGTTCTTTCCTGCGTT
ATCCCCTGATTCTGTGGATAACCGTATTACCGCCTTTGAGTGAGCTGATACCGCTCGCCGCAGCCGAACG
ACCGAGCGCAGCGAGTCAGTGAGCGAGGAAGCGGAAGAGCGCCCAATACGCAAACCGCCTCTCCCCGCGC
GTTGGCCGATTCATTAATGCAGCTGGCACGACAGGTTTCCCGACTGGAAAGCGGGCAGTGAGCGCAACGC
AATTAATACGCGTACCGCTAGCCAGGAAGAGTTTGTAGAAACGCAAAAAGGCCATCCGTCAGGATGGCCT
TCTGCTTAGTTTGATGCCTGGCAGTTTATGGCGGGCGTCCTGCCCGCCACCCTCCGGGCCGTTGCTTCAC
AACGTTCAAATCCGCTCCCGGCGGATTTGTCCTACTCAGGAGAGCGTTCACCGACAAACAACAGATAAAA
CGAAAGGCCCAGTCTTCCGACTGAGCCTTTCGTTTTATTTGATGCCTGGCAGTTCCCTACTCTCGCGTTA
ACGCTAGCATGGATGTTTTCCCAGTCACGACGTTGTAAAACGACGGCCAGTCTTAAGCTCGGGCCC
Features (pLannotate 1.2.2; 10 found; start..end, strand, type, name):
      1..100     +  protein_bind   attL1: mutant version of attL; recombination site for the Gateway® LR reaction LR Clonase™
    106..978     +  CDS            SLC25A30: KMCP1_HUMAN - Also known as KMCP1. Experimental evidence at protein level: Swiss-Prot protein existence level 1. Probable transporter. From Homo sapiens (Human).
    983..1082    -  protein_bind   attL2: mutant version of attL; recombination site for the Gateway® LR reaction LR Clonase™
   1100..1118    -  promoter       T7 promoter: promoter for bacteriophage T7 RNA polymerase
   1252..2061    +  CDS            KanR: aminoglycoside phosphotransferase; aph(3')-Ia; confers resistance to kanamycin in bacteria or G418 (Geneticin®) in eukaryotes
   2208..2796    +  rep_origin     ori: high-copy-number ColE1/pMB1/pBR322/pUC origin of replication
   2979..3071    +  CDS            lacI (fragment): lac repressor; lacI; The lac repressor binds to the lac operator to inhibit transcription in E. coli. This inhibition can be relieved by adding lactose or isopropyl-β-D-thiogalactopyranoside (IPTG).
   3126..3153    -  terminator     rrnB T2 terminator: transcription terminator T2 from the E. coli rrnB gene
   3285..3328    +  terminator     rrnB T1 terminator: Escherichia coli rrnB; transcription terminator T1 from the E. coli rrnB gene
   3375..3411    -  CDS            lacZα (fragment): LacZα fragment of β-galactosidase; lacZ fragment
