[The description below was written by a language model from this plasmid's Addgene catalogue record and pLannotate feature annotations shown in this document.]
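Description:
pDONR221-SLC25A30_STOP is a Gateway entry clone built on the pDONR221 backbone, carrying a codon-optimized open reading frame for human SLC25A30 (also known as KMCP1), a member of the SLC25 mitochondrial carrier family annotated as a probable transporter. The plasmid is about 3.4 kb and is propagated in E. coli through a high-copy ColE1/pUC-type origin, with selection by a kanamycin resistance gene (aminoglycoside phosphotransferase). Although the catalogue lists the vector type as mammalian expression, the feature table shows no eukaryotic promoter or polyadenylation signal. The construct is therefore a shuttle for the ORF rather than an expression vector in its own right.

The roughly 876 bp insert sits between attL1 and attL2 sites, the recombination sequences that LR Clonase uses to transfer the ORF directionally into any attR-containing destination vector. As the name indicates, this version keeps a stop codon at the end of the coding sequence, so it suits destination vectors that yield native, untagged protein or N-terminal fusions. C-terminal tags would not be translated, and a companion clone lacking the stop codon exists for that purpose. Backbone elements include rrnB T1 and T2 transcription terminators upstream of attL1, which shield the insert from read-through transcription. A T7 promoter lies just outside attL2, and short lacI and lacZα fragments are vector remnants without a stated function. M13 forward and reverse priming sites flank the cassette for sequence verification. The clone belongs to a consortium collection of solute carrier ORFs intended for subcloning into custom expression vectors for transporter research and drug discovery.
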