Addgene plasmid #161218: pDONR221-SLC25A30_STOP
Purpose: Gateway entry clone with codon-optimized ORF sequence for subcloning into custom expression vectors. Contains a STOP codon at the end of the codon-optimized ORF sequence.
Depositing lab: RESOLUTE Consortium & Giulio Superti-Furga. Depositing organization: CeMM Research Center for Molecular Medicine. Publication: The RESOLUTE consortium: unlocking SLC transporters for drug discovery. Superti-Furga G, Lackner D, Wiedmer T, Ingles-Prieto A, Barbosa B, Girardi E, Goldmann U, Gurtl B, Klavins K, Klimek C, Lindinger S, Lineiro-Retes E, Muller AC, Onstein S, Redinger G, Reil D, Sedlyarov V, Wolf G, Crawford M, Everley R, ... Steppan CM. Nat Rev Drug Discov. 2020 Jul;19(7):429-430. doi: 10.1038/d41573-020-00056-6. PubMed 32265506.
Backbone
  Vector backbone: pDONR221
  Backbone manufacturer: ThermoFisher Scientific
  Backbone size w/o insert (bp): 2550
  Vector type: Mammalian Expression
Growth in bacteria
  Bacterial resistance: Kanamycin, 50 μg/mL
  Growth temperature: 37°C
  Growth strain: NEB Stable
  Copy number: High Copy
Gene/Insert
  Gene/Insert name: SLC25A30
  Species: H. sapiens (human)
  Insert size (bp): 876
  Entrez Gene: SLC25A30 (a.k.a. KMCP1)
  Cloning method: Gateway Cloning
  Sequencing primers: 5′ M13-fwd; 3′ M13-rev
Terms and licenses: Academic/Nonprofit Terms; Industry Terms
Depositor comments: This plasmid contains a STOP codon at the end of the codon-optimized ORF. For the version of this plasmid that does not contain a STOP codon, please see Addgene plasmid 132052 For more information on the full Resolute plasmid collection, please see www.addgene.org/depositor-collections/re-solute/. Please provide your feedback on this plasmid to the RESOLUTE consortium by filling out their RESOLUTE repository feedback form: https://forms.office.com/Pages/ResponsePage.aspx?id=0e05yklzmkS7rjFGQL4N7z4feCLQvEJAmVcOCM_u885UN1JJRko0Ukg4TVQwNTZLOUxPQVJWT1NHUCQlQCN0PWcu
How to cite: pDONR221-SLC25A30_STOP was a gift from RESOLUTE Consortium & Giulio Superti-Furga (Addgene plasmid # 161218 ; http://n2t.net/addgene:161218 ; RRID:Addgene_161218)
