>Addgene plasmid #161218 | pDONR221-SLC25A30_STOP | depositor partial sequence | sequence record 312371 | Codon-optimized ORF of SLC25A30
ATGTCCGCCCTGAACTGGAAGCCTTTCGTGTACGGAGGACTGGCATCTATCACCGCAGAGTGCGGCACAT
TTCCAATCGACCTGACCAAGACAAGACTGCAGATCCAGGGCCAGACCAATGATGCCAAGTTCAAGGAGAT
CCGGTACAGAGGAATGCTGCACGCACTGGTGCGGATCGGAAGAGAGGAGGGCCTGAAGGCCCTGTATTCC
GGAATCGCACCAGCAATGCTGAGGCAGGCCTCTTACGGCACCATCAAGATCGGCACATATCAGAGCCTGA
AGAGACTGTTCATCGAGAGGCCCGAGGACGAGACCCTGCCTATCAACGTGATCTGTGGCATCCTGAGCGG
CGTGATCAGCTCCACCATCGCCAACCCCACAGATGTGCTGAAGATCCGCATGCAGGCCCAGTCCAATACA
ATCCAGGGCGGCATGATCGGCAACTTTATGAATATCTACCAGCAGGAGGGAACCAGGGGACTGTGGAAGG
GCGTGTCCCTGACAGCACAGAGGGCAGCCATCGTGGTGGGCGTGGAGCTGCCCGTGTACGACATCACCAA
GAAGCACCTGATCCTGTCTGGCCTGATGGGCGATACCGTGTATACACACTTCCTGTCTAGCTTTACCTGC
GGACTGGCAGGCGCCCTGGCATCTAACCCTGTGGACGTGGTGAGGACACGCATGATGAATCAGAGGGTGC
TGAGGGACGGCCGGTGCAGCGGCTACACCGGCACACTGGATTGTCTGCTGCAGACCTGGAAGAATGAGGG
CTTCTTTGCCCTGTATAAGGGCTTTTGGCCAAACTGGCTGAGGCTGGGACCATGGAATATCATCTTCTTT
GTGACATATGAGCAGCTGAAGAAGCTGGATCTGTAA
